>Addgene plasmid #57575 | tdEos-Alpha-5-Integrin-12 | depositor partial sequence | sequence record 88723 | insert sequence
GCTAGCGCTACCGGACTCAGATCTCGAGCTCAAGCTTCGAATTCTGCAGTCGACGGTACCACCATGGGGA
GCCGGACGCCAGAGTCCCCTCTCCACGCCGTGCAGCTGCGCTGGGGCCCCCGGCGCCGACCCCCGCTGCT
GCCGCTGCTGTTGCTGCTGCTGCCGCCGCCACCCAGGGTCGGGGGCTTCAACTTAGACGCGGAGGCCCCA
GCAGTACTCTCGGGGCCCCCGGGCTCCTTCTTCGGATTCTCAGTGGAGTTTTACCGGCCGGGAACAGACG
GGGTCAGTGTGCTGGTGGGAGCACCCAAGGCTAATACCAGCCAGCCAGGAGTGCTGCAGGGTGGTGCTGT
CTACCTCTGTCCTTGGGGTGCCAGCCCCACACAGTGCACCCCCATTGAATTTGACAGCAAAGGCTCTCGG
CTCCTGGAGTCCTCACTGTCCAGCTCAGAGGGAGAGGAGCCTGTGGAGTACAAGTCCTTGCAGTGGTTCG
GGGCAACAGTTCGAGCCCATGGCTCCTCCATCTTGGCATGCGCTCCACTGTACAGCTGGCGCACAGAGAA
GGAGCCACTGAGCGACCCCGTGGGCACCTGCTACCTCTCCACAGATAACTTCACCCGAATTCTGGAGTAT
GCACCCTGCCGCTCAGATTTCAGCTGGGCAGCAGGACAGGGTTACTGCCAAGGAGGCTTCAGTGCCGAGT
TCACCAAGACTGGCCGTGTGGTTTTAGGTGGACCAGGAAGCTATTTCTGGCAAGGCCAGATCCTGTCTGC
CACTCAGGAGCAGATTGCAGAATCTTATTACCCCGAGTACCTGATCAACCTGGTTCAGGGGCAGCTGCAG
ACTCGCCAGGCCAGTTCCATCTATGATGACAGCTACCTAGGATACTCTGTGGCTGTTGGTGAATTCAGTG
GTGATGACACAGAAGACTTTGTTGCTGGTGTGCCCAAAGGGAACCTCACTTACGGCTATGTCACCATCCT
TAATGGCTCAGACATTCGATCCCTCTACAACTTCTCAGGGGAACAGATGGCCTCCTACTTTGGCTATGCA
GTGGCCGCCACAGACGTCAATGGGGACGGGCTGGATGACTTGCTGGTGGGGGCACCCCTGCTCATGGATC
GGACCCCTGACGGGCGGCCTCAGGAGGTGGGCAGGGTCTACGTCTACCTGCAGCACCCAGCCGGCATAGA
GCCCACGCCCACCCTTACCCTCACTGGCCATGATGAGTTTGGCCGATTTGGCAGCTCCTTGACCCCCCTG
GGGGACCTGGACCAGGATGGCTACAATGATGTGGCCATCGGGGCTCCCTTTGGTGGGGAGACCCAGCAGG
GAGTAGTGTTTGTATTTCCTGGGGGCCCAGGAGGGCTGGGCTCTAAGCCTTCCCAGGTTCTGCAGCCCCT
GTGGGCAGCCAGCCACACCCCAGACTTCTTTGGCTCTGCCCTTCGAGGAGGCCGAGACCTGGATGGCAAT
GGATATCCTGATCTGATTGTGGGGTCCTTTGGTGTGGACAAGGCTGTGGTATACAGGGGCCGCCCCATCG
TGTCCGCTAGTGCCTCCCTCACCATCTTCCCCGCCATGTTCAACCCAGAGGAGCGGAGCTGCAGCTTAGA
GGGGAACCCTGTGGCCTGCATCAACCTTAGCTTCTGCCTCAATGCTTCTGGAAAACACGTTGCTGACTCC
ATTGGTTTCACAGTGGAACTTCAGCTGGACTGGCAGAAGCAGAAGGGAGGGGTACGGCGGGCACTGTTCC
TGGCCTCCAGGCAGGCAACCCTGACCCAGACCCTGCTCATCCAGAATGGGGCTCGAGAGGATTGCAGAGA
GATGAAGATCTACCTCAGGAACGAGTCAGAATTTCGAGACAAACTCTCGCCGATTCACATCGCTCTCAAC
TTCTCCTTGGACCCCCAAGCCCCAGTGGACAGCCACGGCCTCAGGCCAGCCCTACATTATCAGAGCAAGA
GCCGGATAGAGGACAAGGCTCAGATCTTGCTGGACTGTGGAGAAGACAACATCTGTGTGCCTGACCTGCA
GCTGGAAGTGTTTGGGGAGCAGAACCATGTGTACCTGGGTGACAAGAATGCCCTGAACCTCACTTTCCAT
GCCCAGAATGTGGGTGAGGGTGGCGCCTATGAGGCTGAGCTTCGGGTCACCGCCCCTCCAGAGGCTGAGT
ACTCAGGACTCGTCAGACACCCAGGGAACTTCTCCAGCCTGAGCTGTGACTACTTTGCCGTGAACCAGAG
CCGCCTGCTGGTGTGTGACCTGGGCAACCCCATGAAGGCAGGAGCCAGTCTGTGGGGTGGCCTTCGGTTT
ACAGTCCCTCATCTCCGGGACACTAAGAAAACCATCCAGTTTGACTTCCAGATCCTCAGCAAGAATCTCA
ACAACTCGCAAAGCGACGTGGTTTCCTTTCGGCTCTCCGTGGAGGCTCAGGCCCAGGTCACCCTGAACGG
TGTCTCCAAGCCTGAGGCAGTGCTATTCCCAGTAAGCGACTGGCATCCCCGAGACCAGCCTCAGAAGGAG
GAGGACCTGGGACCTGCTGTCCACCATGTCTATGAGCTCATCAACCAAGGCCCCAGCTCCATTAGCCAGG
GTGTGCTGGAACTCAGCTGTCCCCAGGCTCTGGAAGGTCAGCAGCTCCTATATGTGACCAGAGTTACGGG
ACTCAACTGCACCACCAATCACCCCATTAACCCAAAGGGCCTGGAGTTGGATCCCGAGGGTTCCCTGCAC
CACCAGCAAAAACGGGAAGCTCCAAGCCGCAGCTCTGCTTCCTCGGGACCTCAGATCCTGAAATGCCCGG
AGGCTGAGTGTTTCAGGCTGCGCTGTGAGCTCGGGCCCCTGCACCAACAAGAGAGCCAAAGTCTGCAGTT
GCATTTCCGAGTCTGGGCCAAGACTTTCTTGCAGCGGGAGCACCAGCCATTTAGCCTGCAGTGTGAGGCT
GTGTACAAAGCCCTGAAGATGCCCTACCGAATCCTGCCTCGGCAGCTGCCCCAAAAAGAGCGTCAGGTGG
CCACAGCTGTGCAATGGACCAAGGCAGAAGGCAGCTATGGCGTCCCACTGTGGATCATCATCCTAGCCAT
CCTGTTTGGCCTCCTGCTCCTAGGTCTACTCATCTACATCCTCTACAAGCTTGGATTCTTCAAACGCTCC
CTCCCATATGGCACCGCCATGGAAAAAGCTCAGCTCAAGCCTCCAGCCACCTCTGATGCCACGGTACCGC
GGGCCCGGGATCCACCGGTCGCCACCATGAGTGCGATTAAGCCAGACATGAAGATCAACCTCCGTATGGA
AGGCAACGTAAACGGGCACCACTTTGTGATCGACGGAGATGGTACAGGCAAGCCTTTTGAGGGAAAACAG
AGTATGGATCTTGAAGTCAAAGAGGGCGGACCTCTGCCTTTTGCCTTTGATATCCTGACCACTGCATTCC
ATTACGGCAACAGGGTATTCGCCGAATATCCAGACCACATACAAGACTATTTTAAGCAGTCGTTTCCTAA
GGGGTATTCGTGGGAACGAAGCTTGACTTTCGAAGACGGGGGCATTTGCATTGCCAGAAACGACATAACA
ATGGAAGGGGACACTTTCTATAATAAAGTTCGATTTCACGGTGTAAACTTTCCCGCCAATGGTCCAGTTA
TGCAGAAGAAGACGCTGAAATGGGAGCCCTCCACTGAGAAAATGTATGTGCGTGATGGAGTGCTGACTGG
TGATATTCGCATGGCTTTGTTGCTTGAAGGAAATGCCCATTACCGATGTGACTTCAGAACTACTTACAAA
GCTAAGGAGAAGGGTGTCAAGTTACCAGGCTACCACTTTGTGGACCACTGCATTGAGATTTTAAGCCATG
ACAAAGATTACAACAAGGTTAAGCTGTATGAGCATGCTGTTGCTCATTCTGGATTGCCTGACAATGCCAG
ACGATCCGGTAGCGGTCACGGTACTGGTTCTACTGGTTCTGGTTCTTCTGAGAGTGCGATTAAGCCAGAC
ATGAAGATCAACCTCCGTATGGAAGGCAACGTAAACGGGCACCACTTTGTGATCGACGGAGATGGTACAG
GCAAGCCTTTTGAGGGAAAACAGAGTATGGATCTTGAAGTCAAAGAGGGCGGACCTCTGCCTTTTGCCTT
TGATATCCTGACCACTGCATTCCATTACGGCAACAGGGTATTCGCCGAATATCCAGACCACATACAAGAC
TATTTTAAGCAGTCGTTTCCTAAGGGGTATTCGTGGGAACGAAGCTTGACTTTCGAAGACGGGGGCATTT
GCATTGCCAGAAACGACATAACAATGGAAGGGGACACTTTCTATAATAAAGTTCGATTTCACGGTGTAAA
CTTTCCCGCCAATGGTCCAGTTATGCAGAAGAAGACGCTGAAATGGGAGCCCTCCACTGAGAAAATGTAT
GTGCGTGATGGAGTGCTGACTGGTGATATTCGCATGGCTTTGTTGCTTGAAGGAAATGCCCATTACCGAT
GTGACTTCAGAACTACTTACAAAGCTAAGGAGAAGGGTGTCAAGTTACCAGGCTACCACTTTGTGGACCA
CTGCATTGAGATTTTAAGCCATGACAAAGATTACAACAAGGTTAAGCTGTATGAGCATGCTGTTGCTCAT
TCTGGATTGCCTGACAATGCCAGACGATAAGCGGCCGCGACTCTAGATCATAATCAGCCATACCAC
