>Addgene plasmid #57575 | tdEos-Alpha-5-Integrin-12 | addgene partial sequence | sequence record 149156 | SV40pA-R 5'-GAAATTTGTGATGCTATTGC-3'
ACAAGTTAACAACAACAATTGCATTCATTTTATGTTTCAGGTTCAGGGGGAGGTGTGGGAGGTTTTTTAA
AGCAAGTAAAACCTCTACAAATGTGGTATGGCTGATTATGATCTAGAGTCGCGGCCGCTTATCGTCTGGC
ATTGTCAGGCAATCCAGAATGAGCAACAGCATGCTCATACAGCTTAACCTTGTTGTAATCTTTGTCATGG
CTTAAAATCTCAATGCAGTGGTCCACAAAGTGGTAGCCTGGTAACTTGACACCCTTCTCCTTAGCTTTGT
AAGTAGTTCTGAAGTCACATCGGTAATGGGCATTTCCTTCAAGCAACAAAGCCATGCGAATATCACCAGT
CAGCACTCCATCACGCACATACATTTTCTCAGTGGAGGGCTCCCATTTCAGCGTCTTCTTCTGCATAACT
GGACCATTGGCGGGAAAGTTTACACCGTGAAATCGAACTTTATTATAGAAAGTGTCCCCTTCCATTGTTA
TGTCGTTTCTGGCAATGCAAATGCCCCCGTCTTCGAAAGTCAAGCTTCGTTCCCACGAATACCCCTTAGG
AAACGACTGCTTAAAATAGTCTTGTATGTGGTCTGGATATTCGGCGAATACCCTGTTGCCGTAATGGAAT
GCAGTGGTCAGGATATCAAAGGCAAAAGGCAGAGGTCCGCCCTCTTTGACTTCAAGATCCATACTCTGTT
TTCCCTCAAAAGGCTTGCCTGTACCATCTCCGTCGATCACAAAGTGGTGCCCGTTTACGTTGCCTTCCAT
ACGGAGGTTGATCTTCATGTCTGGCTTAATCGCACTCTCA
