>Addgene plasmid #57575 | tdEos-Alpha-5-Integrin-12 | addgene partial sequence | sequence record 149888 | CMV-F 5'-CGCAAATGGGCGGTAGGCGTG-3'
AGCAGAGCTGGTTTAGTGAACCGTCAGATCCGCTAGCGCTACCGGACTCAGATCTCGAGCTCAAGCTTCG
AATTCTGCAGTCGACGGTACCACCATGGGGAGCCGGACGCCAGAGTCCCCTCTCCACGCCGTGCAGCTGC
GCTGGGGCCCCCGGCGCCGACCCCCGCTGCTGCCGCTGCTGTTGCTGCTGCTGCCGCCGCCACCCAGGGT
CGGGGGCTTCAACTTAGACGCGGAGGCCCCAGCAGTACTCTCGGGGCCCCCGGGCTCCTTCTTCGGATTC
TCAGTGGAGTTTTACCGGCCGGGAACAGACGGGGTCAGTGTGCTGGTGGGAGCACCCAAGGCTAATACCA
GCCAGCCAGGAGTGCTGCAGGGTGGTGCTGTCTACCTCTGTCCTTGGGGTGCCAGCCCCACACAGTGCAC
CCCCATTGAATTTGACAGCAAAGGCTCTCGGCTCCTGGAGTCCTCACTGTCCAGCTCAGAGGGAGAGGAG
CCTGTGGAGTACAAGTCCTTGCAGTGGTTCGGGGCAACAGTTCGAGCCCATGGCTCCTCCATCTTGGCAT
GCGCTCCACTGTACAGCTGGCGCACAGAGAAGGAGCCACTGAGCGACCCCGTGGGCACCTGCTACCTCTC
CACAGATAACTTCACCCGAATTCTGGAGTATGCACCCTGCCGCTCAGATTTCAGCTGGGCAGCAGGACAG
GGTTACTGCCAAGGAGGCTTCAGTGCCGAGTTCACCAAGACTGGCCGTGTGGTTTTAGGTGGACCAGGAA
GCTATTTCTGGCAAGGCCAGATCC
