[The description below was written by a language model from this plasmid's Addgene catalogue record.]
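Description:
tdEos-Alpha-5-Integrin-12 is a mammalian expression plasmid that encodes human integrin alpha-5 (ITGA5, also known as CD49e, FNRA or VLA-5) fused to the photoconvertible fluorescent protein tdEos. It is built on a tdEos vector backbone of about 4.75 kb excluding the insert. The plasmid is maintained at high copy number in E. coli under kanamycin selection, and it carries a neomycin resistance marker so that transfected mammalian cells can be selected with G418. The CMV promoter, a strong constitutive viral promoter widely used in mammalian cells, drives expression of the fusion. The SV40pA-R sequencing primer listed in the record suggests an SV40 polyadenylation signal downstream of the coding region. No feature table is provided, so this and the specific replication origins are not explicitly documented. The record also does not state which end of the integrin carries the tag, the nature of the linker between the two proteins, or the cloning method, which is listed as unknown.

The fusion is intended as a marker for focal adhesions, where alpha-5 integrin pairs with a beta subunit to form a fibronectin receptor linking the extracellular matrix to the cytoskeleton. tdEos is a tandem-dimer form of Eos that behaves as a single, pseudo-monomeric tag. The record gives two spectral states: a green form with excitation and emission near 505 and 516 nm, and a red form near 569 and 581 nm. Eos proteins switch from green to red when illuminated with near-UV or violet light. This makes the construct suited to live-cell imaging of adhesion sites, to optical highlighting and tracking of selected integrin populations, and to photoactivation-based localization microscopy.
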