Addgene plasmid #57575: tdEos-Alpha-5-Integrin-12
Purpose: Localization: Focal Adhesions, Excitation: 505 / 569, Emission: 516 / 581
Depositing lab: Michael Davidson. Depositing organization: Florida State University, Tallahassee.
Backbone
  Vector backbone: tdEos
  Backbone size w/o insert (bp): 4750
  Vector type: Mammalian Expression
  Selectable markers: Neomycin (select with G418)
Growth in bacteria
  Bacterial resistance: Kanamycin, 50 μg/mL
  Growth temperature: 37°C
  Growth strain: DH5alpha
  Copy number: High Copy
Gene/Insert
  Gene/Insert name: Alpha-5 Integrin (alt name: NM_002205.2)
  Species: H. sapiens (human)
  Entrez Gene: ITGA5 (a.k.a. CD49e, FNRA, VLA-5, VLA5A)
  Promoter: CMV
  Tag / fusion protein: tdEos
  Cloning method: Unknown
  Sequencing primers: 5′ CMV-F; 3′ SV40pA-R
Terms and licenses: Academic/Nonprofit Terms; Industry Terms
Depositor comments: . Excitation = 505 / 569; Emission = 516 / 581
How to cite: tdEos-Alpha-5-Integrin-12 was a gift from Michael Davidson (Addgene plasmid # 57575 ; http://n2t.net/addgene:57575 ; RRID:Addgene_57575)
